>Addgene plasmid #17488 | pQCXIN X2/pSM2(CMV/TO) empty (w334-1) | depositor full sequence | sequence record 8653 | Author sequence
TCCGCGTTACATAACTTACGGTAAATGGCCCGCCTGGCTGACCGCCCAACGACCCCCGCCCATTGACGTC
AATAATGACGTATGTTCCCATAGTAACGCCAATAGGGACTTTCCATTGACGTCAATGGGTGGAGTATTTA
CGGTAAACTGCCCACTTGGCAGTACATCAAGTGTATCATATGCCAAGTACGCCCCCTATTGACGTCAATG
ACGGTAAATGGCCCGCCTGGCATTATGCCCAGTACATGACCTTATGGGACTTTCCTACTTGGCAGTACAT
CTACGTATTAGTCATCGCTATTACCATGGTGATGCGGTTTTGGCAGTACATCAATGGGCGTGGATAGCGG
TTTGACTCACGGGGATTTCCAAGTCTCCACCCCATTGACGTCAATGGGAGTTTGTTTTGGCACCAAAATC
AACGGGACTTTCCAAAATGTCGTAACAACTCCGCCCCATTGACGCAAATGGGCGGTAGGCGTGTACGGTG
GGAGGTCTATATAAGCAGAGCTCAATAAAAGAGCCCACAACCCCTCACTCGGCGCGCCAGTCTTCCGATA
GACTGCGTCGCCCGGGTACCCGTATTCCCAATAAAGCCTCTTGCTGTTTGCATCCGAATCGTGGTCTCGC
TGTTCCTTGGGAGGGTCTCCTCTGAGTGATTGACTACCCACGACGGGGGTCTTTCATTTGGGGGCTCGTC
CGGGATTTGGAGACCCCTGCCCAGGGACCACCGACCCACCACCGGGAGGTAAGCTGGCCAGCAACTTATC
TGTGTCTGTCCGATTGTCTAGTGTCTATGTTTGATGTTATGCGCCTGCGTCTGTACTAGTTAGCTAACTA
GCTCTGTATCTGGCGGACCCGTGGTGGAACTGACGAGTTCTGAACACCCGGCCGCAACCCTGGGAGACGT
CCCAGGGACTTTGGGGGCCGTTTTTGTGGCCCGACCTGAGGAAGGGAGTCGATGTGGAATCCGACCCCGT
CAGGATATGTGGTTCTGGTAGGAGACGAGAACCTAAAACAGTTCCCGCCTCCGTCTGAATTTTTGCTTTC
GGTTTGGAACCGAAGCCGCGCGTCTTGTCTGCTGCAGCGCTGCAGCATCGTTCTGTGTTGTCTCTGTCTG
ACTGTGTTTCTGTATTTGTCTGAAAATTAGGGCCAGACTGTTACCACTCCCTTAAGTTTGACCTTAGGTC
ACTGGAAAGATGTCGAGCGGATCGCTCACAACCAGTCGGTAGATGTCAAGAAGAGACGTTGGGTTACCTT
CTGCTCTGCAGAATGGCCAACCTTTAACGTCGGATGGCCGCGAGACGGCACCTTTAACCGAGACCTCATC
ACCCAGGTTAAGATCAAGGTCTTTTCACCTGGCCCGCATGGACACCCAGACCAGGTCCCCTACATCGTGA
CCTGGGAAGCCTTGGCTTTTGACCCCCCTCCCTGGGTCAAGCCCTTTGTACACCCTAAGCCTCCGCCTCC
TCTTCCTCCATCCGCCCCGTCTCTCCCCCTTGAACCTCCTCGTTCGACCCCGCCTCGATCCTCCCTTTAT
CCAGCCCTCACTCCTTCTCTAGGCGCCGGAATTGAAGATCTGGGGGATCGATCCTCTAGAGTCCGTTACA
TAACTTACGGTAAATGGCCCGCCTGGCTGACCGCCCAACGACCCCCGCCCATTGACGTCAATAATGACGT
ATGTTCCCATAGTAACGCCAATAGGGACTTTCCATTGACGTCAATGGGTGGAGTATTTACGGTAAACTGC
CCACTTGGCAGTACATCAAGTGTATCATATGCCAAGTACGCCCCCTATTGACGTCAATGACGGTAAATGG
CCCGCCTGGCATTATGCCCAGTACATGACCTTATGGGACTTTCCTACTTGGCAGTACATCTACGTATTAG
TCATCGCTATTACCATGGTGATGCGGTTTTGGCAGTACATCAATGGGCGTGAATAGCGGTTTGACTCACG
GGGATTTCCAAGTCTCCACCCCATTGACGTCAATGGGAGTTTGTTTTGGCACCAAAATCAACGGGACTTT
CCAAAATGTCGTAACAACTCCGCCCCATTGACGCAAATGGGCGGTAGGCGTGTACGGTGGGAGGTCTATA
TAAGCAGAGCTCGTTTAGTGAACCGTCAGATCGCCTGGAGACGCCATCCACGCTGTTTTGACCTCCATAG
AAGACACCGGGACCGATCCAGCCTCCGCGGCCGGGAACGGTGCATTGGAACGCTGCAGGAATTGATCCGC
GGCCGCACCGGTAGGCCTCGTACGCTTAATTAACGGATCCGGAATTCCGCCCCTCTCCCTCCCCCCCCCC
TAACGTTACTGGCCGAAGCCGCTTGGAATAAGGCCGGTGTGCGTTTGTCTATATGTTATTTTCCACCATA
TTGCCGTCTTTTGGCAATGTGAGGGCCCGGAAACCTGGCCCTGTCTTCTTGACGAGCATTCCTAGGGGTC
TTTCCCCTCTCGCCAAAGGAATGCAAGGTCTGTTGAATGTCGTGAAGGAAGCAGTTCCTCTGGAAGCTTC
TTGAAGACAAACAACGTCTGTAGCGACCCTTTGCAGGCAGCGGAACCCCCCACCTGGCGACAGGTGCCTC
TGCGGCCAAAAGCCACGTGTATAAGATACACCTGCAAAGGCGGCACAACCCCAGTGCCACGTTGTGAGTT
GGATAGTTGTGGAAAGAGTCAAATGGCTCTCCTCAAGCGTATTCAACAAGGGGCTGAAGGATGCCCAGAA
GGTACCCCATTGTATGGGATCTGATCTGGGGCCTCGGTGCACATGCTTTACATGTGTTTAGTCGAGGTTA
AAAAACGTCTAGGCCCCCCGAACCACGGGGACGTGGTTTTCCTTTGAAAAACACGATGATAAGCTTGCCA
CAACCATGGCTGAACAAGATGGATTGCACGCAGGTTCTCCGGCCGCTTGGGTGGAGAGGCTATTCGGCTA
TGACTGGGCACAACAGACAATCGGCTGCTCTGATGCCGCCGTGTTCCGGCTGTCAGCGCAGGGGCGCCCG
GTTCTTTTTGTCAAGACCGACCTGTCCGGTGCCCTGAATGAACTGCAGGACGAGGCAGCGCGGCTATCGT
GGCTGGCCACGACGGGCGTTCCTTGCGCAGCTGTGCTCGACGTTGTCACTGAAGCGGGAAGGGACTGGCT
GCTATTGGGCGAAGTGCCGGGGCAGGATCTCCTGTCATCTCACCTTGCTCCTGCCGAGAAAGTATCCATC
ATGGCTGATGCAATGCGGCGGCTGCATACGCTTGATCCGGCTACCTGCCCATTCGACCACCAAGCGAAAC
ATCGCATCGAGCGAGCACGTACTCGGATGGAAGCCGGTCTTGTCGATCAGGATGATCTGGACGAAGAGCA
TCAGGGGCTCGCGCCAGCCGAACTGTTCGCCAGGCTCAAGGCGCGCATGCCCGACGGCGAGGATCTCGTC
GTGACCCATGGCGATGCCTGCTTGCCGAATATCATGGTGGAAAATGGCCGCTTTTCTGGATTCATCGACT
GTGGCCGGCTGGGTGTGGCGGACCGCTATCAGGACATAGCGTTGGCTACCCGTGATATTGCTGAAGAGCT
TGGCGGCGAATGGGCTGACCGCTTCCTCGTGCTTTACGGTATCGCCGCTCCCGATTCGCAGCGCATCGCC
TTCTATCGCCTTCTTGACGAGTTCTTCTGAGCGGGATCGGCTAGAGTCGACCCGGACGGGACGCTCCTGC
GCCTGATACAGAACGAATTGCTTGCAGGCATCTCATGAGTGTGTCTTCCCGTTTTCCGCCTGAGGTCACT
GCGTGGATGGAGCGCTGGCGCCTGCTGCGCGACGGCGAGCTGCTCACCACCCACTCGAGGGCTGCAGCGC
TGCAGAGGCCGAGTGCAGAACTGCTCCAAAGGGACCTCAAGGCTTTCCGAGGGACACTAGGCTGACTCCA
TCGAGCCAGTGTAGAGATAAGCTTATCGATTAGTCCAATTTGTTAAAGACAGGATATCAGTGGTCCAGGC
TCTAGTTTTGACTCAACAATATCACCAGCTGAAGCCTATAGAGTACGAGCCATAGATAAAATAAAAGATT
TTATTTAGTCTCCAGAAAAAGGGGGGAATGAAAGACCCCACCTGTAGGTTTGGCAAGCTAGACTCGAGCG
GCCGCCACTGTGCTGGATATCAACCACTTTGTACAAGAAAGCTGGGTCTAGATAAACGCATTAGTCTTCC
AATTGAAAAAAGTGATTTAATTTATACCATTTTAATTCAGCTTTGTAAAAATGTATCAAAGAGATAGCAA
GGTATTCAGTTTTAGTAAACAAGATAATTGCTCCTAAAGTAGCCCCTTGAATTCTGGTTGCTCGAGCCTT
CTGTTGGGTTAACCTGAAGAAGTAATCCCAGCAAGTGTTTCCAAGATGTGCAGGCAACGATTCTGTAAAG
TACTGAAGCCTCATTCAAACAATTACCCTGTTATCCCTAGTCGACTAGTCGACGATCTCTATCACTGATA
GGGAGATCTCTATCACTGATAGGGAGAGCTCTGCTTATATAGACCTCCCACCGTACACGCCTACCGCCCA
TTTGCGTCAATGGGGCGGAGTTGTTACGACATTTTGGAAAGTCCCGTTGATTTTGGTGCCAAAACAAACT
CCCATTGACGTCAATGGGGTGGAGACTTGGAAATCCCCGTGAGTCAAACCGCTATCCACGCCCATTGATG
TACTGCCAAAACCGCATCACCATGGTAATAGCGATGACTAATACGTAGATGTACTGCCAAGTAGGAAAGT
CCCATAAGGTCATGTACTGGGCATAATGCCAGGCGGGCCATTTACCGTCATTGACGTCAATAGGGGGCGT
ACTTGGCATATGATACACTTGATGTACTGCCAAGTGGGCAGTTTACCGTAAATACTCCACCCATTGACGT
CAATGGAAAGTCCCTATTGGCGTTACTATGGGAACATACGTCATTATTGACGTCAATGGGCGGGGGTCGT
TGGGCGGTCAGCCAGGCGGGCCATTTACCGTAAGTTATGTAACGCGGAACTCCCAGGTTCCTTTAAAGCC
TGCTTTTTTGTACAAACTTGTTGATATCTGCAGAATTCCACCACACTGGACTAGCTTAAGTAACGCCATT
TTGCAAGGCATGGAAAAATACATAACTGAGAATAGAGAAGTTCAGATCAAGGTCAGGAACAGATGGAACA
GGGTCGACCCTAGAGAACCATCAGATGTTTCCAGGGTGCCCCAAGGACCTGAAATGACCCTGTGCCTTAT
TTGAACTAACCAATCAGTTCGCTTCTCGCTTCTGTTCGCGCGCTTCTGCTCCCCGAGCTCAATAAAAGAG
CCCACAACCCCTCACTCGGGGCGCCAGTCCTCCGATTGACTGAGTCGCCCGGGTACCCGTGTATCCAATA
AACCCTCTTGCAGTTGCATCCGACTTGTGGTCTCGCTGTTCCTTGGGAGGGTCTCCTCTGAGTGATTGAC
TACCCGTCAGCGGGGGTCTTTCATTTGGGGGCTCGTCCGGGATCGGGAGACCCCTGCCCAGGGACCACCG
ACCCACCACCGGGAGGTAAGCTGGCTGCCTCGCGCGTTTCGGTGATGACGGTGAAAACCTCTGACACATG
CAGCTCCCGGAGACGGTCACAGCTTGTCTGTAAGCGGATGCCGGGAGCAGACAAGCCCGTCAGGGCGCGT
CAGCGGGTGTTGGCGGGTGTCGGGGCGCAGCCATGACCCAGTCACGTAGCGATAGCGGAGTGTAGATCCG
GCTGTGGAATGTGTGTCAGTTAGGGTGTGGAAAGTCCCCAGGCTCCCCAGCAGGCAGAAGTATGCAAAGC
ATGCATCTCAATTAGTCAGCAACCAGGTGTGGAAAGTCCCCAGGCTCCCCAGCAGGCAGAAGTATGCAAA
GCATGCATCTCAATTAGTCAGCAACCATAGTCCCGCCCCTAACTCCGCCCATCCCGCCCCTAACTCCGCC
CAGTTCCGCCCATTCTCCGCCCCATGGCTGACTAATTTTTTTTATTTATGCAGAGGCCGAGGCCGCCTCG
GCCTCTGAGCTATTCCAGAAGTAGTGAGGAGGCTTTTTTGGAGGCCTAGGCTTTTGCAAAAAGCTTACTG
GCTTAACTATGCGGCATCAGAGCAGATTGTACTGAGAGTGCACCATATGCGGTGTGAAATACCGCACAGA
TGCGTAAGGAGAAAATACCGCATCAGGCGCTCTTCCGCTTCCTCGCTCACTGACTCGCTGCGCTCGGTCG
TTCGGCTGCGGCGAGCGGTATCAGCTCACTCAAAGGCGGTAATACGGTTATCCACAGAATCAGGGGATAA
CGCAGGAAAGAACATGTGAGCAAAAGGCCAGCAAAAGGCCAGGAACCGTAAAAAGGCCGCGTTGCTGGCG
TTTTTCCATAGGCTCCGCCCCCCTGACGAGCATCACAAAAATCGACGCTCAAGTCAGAGGTGGCGAAACC
CGACAGGACTATAAAGATACCAGGCGTTTCCCCCTGGAAGCTCCCTCGTGCGCTCTCCTGTTCCGACCCT
GCCGCTTACCGGATACCTGTCCGCCTTTCTCCCTTCGGGAAGCGTGGCGCTTTCTCATAGCTCACGCTGT
AGGTATCTCAGTTCGGTGTAGGTCGTTCGCTCCAAGCTGGGCTGTGTGCACGAACCCCCCGTTCAGCCCG
ACCGCTGCGCCTTATCCGGTAACTATCGTCTTGAGTCCAACCCGGTAAGACACGACTTATCGCCACTGGC
AGCAGCCACTGGTAACAGGATTAGCAGAGCGAGGTATGTAGGCGGTGCTACAGAGTTCTTGAAGTGGTGG
CCTAACTACGGCTACACTAGAAGGACAGTATTTGGTATCTGCGCTCTGCTGAAGCCAGTTACCTTCGGAA
AAAGAGTTGGTAGCTCTTGATCCGGCAAACAAACCACCGCTGGTAGCGGTGGTTTTTTTGTTTGCAAGCA
GCAGATTACGCGCAGAAAAAAAGGATCTCAAGAAGATCCTTTGATCTTTTCTACGGGGTCTGACGCTCAG
TGGAACGAAAACTCACGTTAAGGGATTTTGGTCATGAGATTATCAAAAAGGATCTTCACCTAGATCCTTT
TAAATTAAAAATGAAGTTTTAAATCAATCTAAAGTATATATGAGTAAACTTGGTCTGACAGTTACCAATG
CTTAATCAGTGAGGCACCTATCTCAGCGATCTGTCTATTTCGTTCATCCATAGTTGCCTGACTCCCCGTC
GTGTAGATAACTACGATACGGGAGGGCTTACCATCTGGCCCCAGTGCTGCAATGATACCGCGAGACCCAC
GCTCACCGGCTCCAGATTTATCAGCAATAAACCAGCCAGCCGGAAGGGCCGAGCGCAGAAGTGGTCCTGC
AACTTTATCCGCCTCCATCCAGTCTATTAATTGTTGCCGGGAAGCTAGAGTAAGTAGTTCGCCAGTTAAT
AGTTTGCGCAACGTTGTTGCCATTGCTGCAGGCATCGTGGTGTCACGCTCGTCGTTTGGTATGGCTTCAT
TCAGCTCCGGTTCCCAACGATCAAGGCGAGTTACATGATCCCCCATGTTGTGCAAAAAAGCGGTTAGCTC
CTTCGGTCCTCCGATCGTTGTCAGAAGTAAGTTGGCCGCAGTGTTATCACTCATGGTTATGGCAGCACTG
CATAATTCTCTTACTGTCATGCCATCCGTAAGATGCTTTTCTGTGACTGGTGAGTACTCAACCAAGTCAT
TCTGAGAATAGTGTATGCGGCGACCGAGTTGCTCTTGCCCGGCGTCAACACGGGATAATACCGCGCCACA
TAGCAGAACTTTAAAAGTGCTCATCATTGGAAAACGTTCTTCGGGGCGAAAACTCTCAAGGATCTTACCG
CTGTTGAGATCCAGTTCGATGTAACCCACTCGTGCACCCAACTGATCTTCAGCATCTTTTACTTTCACCA
GCGTTTCTGGGTGAGCAAAAACAGGAAGGCAAAATGCCGCAAAAAAGGGAATAAGGGCGACACGGAAATG
TTGAATACTCATACTCTTCCTTTTTCAATATTATTGAAGCATTTATCAGGGTTATTGTCTCATGAGCGGA
TACATATTTGAATGTATTTAGAAAAATAAACAAATAGGGGTTCCGCGCACATTTCCCCGAAAAGTGCCAC
CTGACGTCTAAGAAACCATTATTATCATGACATTAACCTATAAAAATAGGCGTATCACGAGGCCCTTTCG
TCTTCAAGAATTAGCTTGGCCATTGCATACGTTGTATCCATATCATAATATGTACATTTATATTGGCTCA
TGTCCAACATTACCGCCATGTTGACATTGATTATTGACTAGTTATTAATAGTAATCAATTACGGGGTCAT
TAGTTCATAGCCCATATATGGAGT
Features (pLannotate 1.2.2; 30 found; start..end, strand, type, name):
    309..512     +  promoter       CMV promoter: human cytomegalovirus (CMV) immediate early promoter
    513..688     +  LTR            5' LTR (truncated): truncated long terminal repeat from Moloney murine sarcoma virus
    810..1084    +  misc_feature   MESV Ψ (fragment): packaging signal of murine embryonic stem cell virus
   1151..1567    +  CDS            gag (truncated): truncated Moloney murine leukemia virus (MMLV) gag gene lacking the start codon
   1604..1907    +  enhancer       CMV enhancer: human cytomegalovirus immediate early enhancer
   1980..1997    -  promoter       CMV promoter (fragment): human cytomegalovirus (CMV) immediate early promoter
   2060..2111    +  promoter       CMVd2 promoter: truncated human cytomegalovirus (CMV) immediate early promoter that yields moderately reduced expression relative to the full-length promoter
   2290..2862    +  misc_feature   IRES: internal ribosome entry site (IRES) of the encephalomyocarditis virus (EMCV)
   2881..3670    +  CDS            NeoR/KanR (fragment): aminoglycoside phosphotransferase from Tn5; aph(3')-II (or nptII); confers resistance to neomycin, kanamycin, and G418 (Geneticin®)
   3677..3745    +  CDS            ble (fragment): BLE_KLEPN - Experimental evidence at protein level: Swiss-Prot protein existence level 1. Binding protein with a strong affinity to the bleomycin family of antibiotics. Binds to CL990; an antimitotic-antibiotic compound. From Klebsiella pneumoniae.
   3841..3912    +  CDS            Mos (fragment): MOS_MOUSE - Experimental evidence at transcript level: Swiss-Prot protein existence level 2. From Mus musculus (Mouse).
   3945..4045    +  CDS            env (fragment): murine leukemia virus gPr80 envelope polyprotein precursor; env; proteolytically cleaved into gp70SU and p15TM subunits
   4087..4121    +  LTR            3' LTR (ΔU3) (fragment): self-inactivating 3' long terminal repeat (LTR) from Moloney murine leukemia virus
   4153..4177    +  protein_bind   attB2: mutant version of attB; recombination site for the Gateway® BP reaction BP Clonase™
   4209..4321    -  ncRNA          3' miR-30a: sequence downstream of the 71-nt precursor of the human miR-30a microRNA (Zeng et al., 2002) miRNA
   4335..4428    -  ncRNA          5' miR-30a: sequence upstream of the 71-nt precursor of the human miR-30a microRNA (Zeng et al., 2002) miRNA
   4465..4484    -  promoter       PLtetO-1 promoter (fragment): modified phage lambda PL promoter with tet operator sites (Lutz and Bujard, 1997)
   4486..4505    -  promoter       PLtetO-1 promoter (fragment): modified phage lambda PL promoter with tet operator sites (Lutz and Bujard, 1997)
   4507..4710    -  promoter       CMV promoter: human cytomegalovirus (CMV) immediate early promoter
   4711..5014    -  enhancer       CMV enhancer: human cytomegalovirus immediate early enhancer
   5037..5061    -  protein_bind   attB1: mutant version of attB; recombination site for the Gateway® BP reaction BP Clonase™
   5091..5485    +  LTR            3' LTR (ΔU3) (fragment): self-inactivating 3' long terminal repeat (LTR) from Moloney murine leukemia virus
   5554..5594    +  CDS            rop (fragment): Rop protein, which maintains plasmids at low copy number; rop
   5696..5734    +  misc_feature   bom (fragment): basis of mobility region from pBR322
   5751..6080    +  promoter       SV40 promoter: SV40 enhancer and early promoter
   6086..6187    +  misc_feature   bom (fragment): basis of mobility region from pBR322
   6373..6961    -  rep_origin     ori: high-copy-number ColE1/pMB1/pBR322/pUC origin of replication
   7132..7992    -  CDS            AmpR: β-lactamase; bla; confers resistance to ampicillin, carbenicillin, and related antibiotics
   7993..8097    -  promoter       AmpR promoter: bla
   8283..308     +  enhancer       CMV enhancer (across the origin): human cytomegalovirus immediate early enhancer
