[The description below was written by a language model from this plasmid's Addgene catalogue record and pLannotate feature annotations shown in this document.]
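Description:
pQCXIN X2/pSM2(CMV/TO) empty (w334-1) is an 8.35 kb empty control vector for retroviral RNAi, built on the self-inactivating gammaretroviral backbone pQCXIN. It is maintained in E. coli as a high-copy plasmid through a ColE1/pUC-type origin and the AmpR β-lactamase gene. A hybrid CMV enhancer/promoter fused to a truncated 5' LTR drives production of the genomic RNA in packaging cells. This is followed by a packaging signal and a truncated gag fragment lacking its start codon, which support encapsidation.

Within the provirus, an internal CMV enhancer/promoter region lies upstream of an EMCV IRES and the neomycin phosphotransferase gene, so transduced mammalian cells can be selected with G418. The distinguishing feature is a second cassette placed inside the U3-deleted 3' LTR in reverse orientation relative to the viral transcript and flanked by attB1 and attB2 Gateway sites. It consists of a CMV enhancer/promoter followed by two tet operator sequences (the CMV/TO arrangement) and then the 5' and 3' miR-30a flanking sequences derived from pSM2. Because the 3' LTR is copied to the 5' end during reverse transcription, this placement, which the "X2" in the name probably refers to, should give two copies of the miRNA cassette in the integrated provirus. The tet operators allow the promoter to be repressed in cells expressing the Tet repressor and induced with tetracycline or doxycycline.

No hairpin is present. The preserved XhoI and EcoRI sites are recorded as the cloning sites, presumably lying between the miR-30a arms to accept a miR-30-based shRNA. As supplied, the plasmid serves as the matched empty control for inducible knockdown experiments.
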