Addgene plasmid #17488: pQCXIN X2/pSM2(CMV/TO) empty (w334-1)
Purpose: (Empty Backbone) Retroviral Empty control vector, miRNA (CMV/TO), 3’LTR insertion, Neo
Depositing lab: Eric Campeau & Paul Kaufman. Depositing organization: University of Massachusetts, Worcester. Publication: A versatile viral system for expression and depletion of proteins in mammalian cells. Campeau E, Ruhl VE, Rodier F, Smith CL, Rahmberg BL, Fuss JO, Campisi J, Yaswen P, Cooper PK, Kaufman PD.. PLoS One. 2009 Aug 6;4(8):e6529. 10.1371/journal.pone.0006529 PubMed 19657394.
Backbone
  Vector backbone: pQCXIN
  Backbone size (bp): 8354
  Vector type: Retroviral, RNAi
  Selectable markers: Neomycin (select with G418)
Growth in bacteria
  Bacterial resistance: Ampicillin, 100 μg/mL
  Growth temperature: 37°C
  Growth strain: Top10/P3
  Growth instructions: TOP10F', 37oC
  Copy number: High Copy
Gene/Insert
  Gene/Insert name: None
  Cloning method: Restriction Enzyme; 5′ cloning site Xho I (not destroyed); 3′ cloning site Eco RI (not destroyed)
  Sequencing primers: 5′ CMVforw
Terms and licenses: Academic/Nonprofit Terms; Industry Terms: Not Available to Industry
How to cite: pQCXIN X2/pSM2(CMV/TO) empty (w334-1) was a gift from Eric Campeau & Paul Kaufman (Addgene plasmid # 17488 ; http://n2t.net/addgene:17488 ; RRID:Addgene_17488)
