>Addgene plasmid #17488 | pQCXIN X2/pSM2(CMV/TO) empty (w334-1) | addgene partial sequence | sequence record 25946 | 17488 with pLXSN-5
TCAGCCCTCACTCCTTCTCTAGGCGCCGGAATTGAAGATCTGGGGGATCGATCCTCTAGAGTCCGTTACA
TAACTTACGGTAAATGGCCCGCCTGGCTGACCGCCCAACGACCCCCGCCCATTGACGTCAATAATGACGT
ATGTTCCCATAGTAACGCCAATAGGGACTTTCCATTGACGTCAATGGGTGGAGTATTTACGGTAAACTGC
CCACTTGGCAGTACATCAAGTGTATCATATGCCAAGTACGCCCCCTATTGACGTCAATGACGGTAAATGG
CCCGCCTGGCATTATGCCCAGTACATGACCTTATGGGACTTTCCTACTTGGCAGTACATCTACGTATTAG
TCATCGCTATTACCATGGTGATGCGGTTTTGGCAGTACATCAATGGGCGTGGATAGCGGTTTGACTCACG
GGGATTTCCAAGTCTCCACCCCATTGACGTCAATGGGAGTTTGTTTTGGCACCAAAATCAACGGGACTTT
CCAAAATGTCGTAACAACTCCGCCCCATTGACGCAAATGGGCGGTAGGCGTGTACGGTGGGAGGTCTATA
TAAGCAGAGCTCGTTTAGTGAACCGTCAGATCGCCTGGAGACGCCATCCACGCTGTTTTGACCTCCATAG
AAGACACCGGGACCGATCCAGCCTCCGCGGCCGGGAACGGTGCATTGGAACGGACCTGCAGGAATTGACC
CGCGGCCGCACCGGTAGGCCTCGTACGCTTAATTAACGGA
